Addgene plasmid #216938: pST39-Mega'-deltaSU
Purpose: Mega' with knockout of GvpS and GvpU
Depositing lab: George Lu. Depositing organization: Rice University. Publication: Elucidating the assembly of gas vesicles by systematic protein-protein interaction analysis. Iburg M, Anderson AP, Wong VT, Anton ED, He A, Lu GJ. EMBO J. 2024 Oct;43(19):4156-4172. doi: 10.1038/s44318-024-00178-2. Epub 2024 Sep 3. PubMed 39227754.
Backbone
  Vector backbone: pST39
  Vector type: Bacterial Expression
Growth in bacteria
  Bacterial resistance: Ampicillin, 100 μg/mL
  Growth temperature: 30°C
  Growth strain: DH5alpha
  Copy number: Low Copy
Gene/Insert
  Gene/Insert name: Mega' with knockout of GvpS and GvpU
  Species: Synthetic; Priestia megaterium
  Cloning method: Gibson Cloning
Terms and licenses: Academic/Nonprofit Terms; Industry Terms: Not Available to Industry
Depositor comments: Please visit https://www.biorxiv.org/content/10.1101/2023.07.23.550228v1 for bioRxiv preprint.
How to cite: pST39-Mega'-deltaSU was a gift from George Lu (Addgene plasmid # 216938 ; http://n2t.net/addgene:216938 ; RRID:Addgene_216938)
