[The description below was written by a language model from this plasmid's Addgene catalogue record and pLannotate feature annotations shown in this document.]
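Description:
pST39-Mega'-deltaSU is a bacterial expression plasmid of about 8.2 kb built on the pST39 backbone, a T7-driven vector designed for polycistronic expression in E. coli. It replicates from a ColE1/pMB1-type origin and retains the pBR322-derived bom region and the rop gene. Rop keeps copy number down, which fits the catalogue's low-copy designation. Selection is by ampicillin through a TEM beta-lactamase (bla) expressed from its own promoter. The short RSF ori, mbeC, OsADH 5'-UTR, ydeC and SET1 hits in the automated annotation are fragments and are most likely incidental sequence matches rather than functional parts.

The payload sits between a T7 promoter and a T7 terminator, spans roughly 5.5 kb and was assembled by Gibson cloning. It is "Mega'", a synthetic version of the gas vesicle gene cluster from Priestia (formerly Bacillus) megaterium, here carrying knockouts of GvpS and GvpU. The feature table identifies only a few of the cluster's genes. These are gvpB, the GvpA-type major structural shell protein, gvpJ, and a residual 60-nt fragment of gvpS that is consistent with its disruption. The other genes in the cluster are not annotated, and the record does not state how the two knockouts were made.

Gas vesicles are hollow, gas-filled protein nanostructures, and expressing the cluster in a T7 RNA polymerase-bearing E. coli host normally yields assembled vesicles. This variant belongs to a study that dissected gas vesicle assembly through systematic protein-protein interaction analysis. It presumably serves to test what the loss of GvpS and GvpU does to vesicle formation, compared with the parental Mega' cluster.
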