Features (pLannotate 1.2.2; 16 found; start..end, strand, type, name):
     48..181     +  rep_origin     RSF ori (fragment): Plasmids containing the RSF 1030 origin of replication can be propagated in E. coli cells that contain additional plasmids with compatible origins.
    186..325     -  misc_feature   bom: basis of mobility region from pBR322
    427..618     -  CDS            rop: Rop protein, which maintains plasmids at low copy number; rop
    658..768     +  CDS            mbeC (fragment): MBEC_ECOLX - Experimental evidence at protein level: Swiss-Prot protein existence level 1. Required for efficient mobilization of ColE1 plasmid and is thus essential to promote the specific transfer of the plasmid during conjugation. Probably functions by inducing DNA bending, helping the MbeA relaxase to melt the DNA around the nic site and cleave the phosphodiester bond. Binds specifically double-stranded DNA (dsDNA) containing the ColE1 oriT but does not recognize the inverted repeat (IR). From Escherichia coli.
    855..873     +  promoter       T7 promoter: promoter for bacteriophage T7 RNA polymerase
   1121..1384    +  CDS            gvpB: GVPB_BACME - Protein inferred from homology: Swiss-Prot protein existence level 3. Gas vesicles are small, hollow, gas filled protein structures that are found in several microbial planktonic microorganisms. They allow the positioning of the organism at the favorable depth for growth. GvpA type proteins form the essential core of the structure. From Bacillus megaterium.
   3905..3921    +  5'UTR          OsADH 5'-UTR (fragment): translational enhancer from the 5'-UTR of the Oryza sativa alcohol dehydrogenase gene (Sugio et al., 2008)
   4566..4625    +  CDS            gvpS (fragment): GVPS_BACME - Protein inferred from homology: Swiss-Prot protein existence level 3. Gas vesicles are small, hollow, gas filled protein structures that are found in several microbial planktonic microorganisms. They allow the positioning of the organism at the favorable depth for growth (By similarity). From Bacillus megaterium.
   4888..5187    +  CDS            gvpJ: GVPJ_BACME - Protein inferred from homology: Swiss-Prot protein existence level 3. Gas vesicles are small, hollow, gas filled protein structures that are found in several microbial planktonic microorganisms. They allow the positioning of the organism at the favorable depth for growth. This protein could be important for the shape determination of the gas vesicle. From Bacillus megaterium.
   6218..6337    -  CDS            ydeC (fragment): YDEC_BACSU - Protein predicted: Swiss-Prot protein existence level 4. From Bacillus subtilis (strain 168).
   6370..6419    +  CDS            SET1 (fragment): solubility-enhancement tag derived from T7 phage gene 10B
   6427..6474    +  terminator     T7 terminator: transcription terminator for bacteriophage T7 RNA polymerase
   6541..6632    +  promoter       AmpR promoter: bla
   6633..7490    +  CDS            bla: BLAT_ECOLX - Experimental evidence at protein level: Swiss-Prot protein existence level 1. TEM-type are the most prevalent beta-lactamases in enterobacteria; they hydrolyze the beta-lactam bond in susceptible beta-lactam antibiotics, thus conferring resistance to penicillins and cephalosporins. TEM-3 and TEM-4 are capable of hydrolyzing cefotaxime and ceftazidime. TEM-5 is capable of hydrolyzing ceftazidime. TEM-6 is capable of hydrolyzing ceftazidime and aztreonam. TEM-8/CAZ-2, TEM- 16/CAZ-7 and TEM-24/CAZ-6 are markedly active against ceftazidime. IRT- 4 shows resistance to beta-lactamase in
   7497..7536    +  terminator     fd terminator: central terminator from bacteriophage fd (Otsuka and Kunisawa, 1982)
   7567..8155    +  rep_origin     ori: high-copy-number ColE1/pMB1/pBR322/pUC origin of replication
>Addgene plasmid #216938 | pST39-Mega'-deltaSU | addgene full sequence | sequence record 445610 | Addgene NGS Result
AACGCCAGCAACGCGGCCTTTTTACGGTTCCTGGCCTTTTGCTGGCCTTTTGCTCACATGTTCTTTCCTG
CGTTATCCCCTGATTCTGTGGATAACCGTATTACCGCCTTTGAGTGAGCTGATACCGCTCGCCGCAGCCG
AACGACCGAGCGCAGCGAGTCAGTGAGCGAGGAAGCGGAAGAGCGCCTGATGCGGTATTTTCTCCTTACG
CATCTGTGCGGTATTTCACACCGCAATGGTGCACTCTCAGTACAATCTGCTCTGATGCCGCATAGTTAAG
CCAGTATACACTCCGCTATCGCTACGTGACTGGGTCATGGCTGCGCCCCGACACCCGCCAACACCCGCTG
ACGCGCCCTGACGGGCTTGTCTGCTCCCGGCATCCGCTTACAGACAAGCTGTGACCGTCTCCGGGAGCTG
CATGTGTCAGAGGTTTTCACCGTCATCACCGAAACGCGCGAGGCAGCTGCGGTAAAGCTCATCAGCGTGG
TCGTGAAGCGATTCACAGATGTCTGCCTGTTCATCCGCGTCCAGCTCGTTGAGTTTCTCCAGAAGCGTTA
ATGTCTGGCTTCTGATAAAGCGGGCCATGTTAAGGGCGGTTTTTTCCTGTTTGGTCACTGATGCCTCCGT
GTAAGGGGGATTTCTGTTCATGGGGTAATGATACCGATGAAACGAGAGAGGATGCTCACGATACGGGTTA
CTGATGATGAACATGCCCGGTTACTGGAACGTTGTGAGGGTAAACAACTGGCGGTATGGATGCGGCGGGA
CCAGAGAAAAATCACTCAGGGTCAATGCCAGCGCTTCGTTAATACAGATGTAGGTGTTGGCACCATGCAT
CGATCCCGCGAAATTAATACGACTCACTATAGGGAGACCACAACGGTTTCCCTCTAGAGATAGCTTAGCG
ATGTGAAAGAAGCTGGAGAAAACTTTCAAGAAAAAGTTTCTTCTTCAGACGATAAAGAGAAGTCAAAAAA
TAAGCGGAAAATAAAAGGCGTAAATCAGATTAAAAAAGCAACGGATATTAAAAGCTCTACTAAGATTAAA
AGTTCTAATGATATTAAATCATCTACAGATTTAAAAACAATGGGATCATAAGCGAAAGGAGAAATGAGAT
ATGTCTATTCAAAAAAGTACTAATAGTTCAAGTTTAGCAGAAGTCATTGACCGTATTTTAGATAAAGGAA
TTGTTATTGATGCTTTTGCAAGAGTTTCTGTTGTAGGAATTGAAATTTTAACGATTGAAGCGCGAGTGGT
TATTGCCAGTGTTGATACATGGTTACGCTATGCAGAAGCAGTAGGGCTTCTTCGTGACGACGTAGAAGAA
AACGGTCTTCCTGAACGTTCAAATTCAAGTGAAGGGCAGCCGCGTTTTAGTATTTAATATGAAGTGGTAT
GGAACCTTCCTTTTTTGAGGGTGGTTCCAGCTTTTAGATCTAACTATTGGAGGCTACTAAAAATGGAAAT
TAAAAAAATTATGCAAGCCGTGAACGACTTTTTCGGTGAACACGTAGCTCCTCCTCATAAAATTACCTCG
GTGGAAGCTACTGAAGATGAAGGTTGGAGAGTTATTGTTGAAGTCATTGAAGAACGAGAATATATGAAAA
AATACGCCAAAGATGAAATGCTCGGAACGTACGAGTGCTTTGTAAATAAAGAAAAAGAAGTCATTTCATT
CAAACGACTCGACGTCAGATATAGAAGCGCCATTGGCATTGAAGCATAAACGATAAGATGGCAGGAGGAA
CGTAAAAATGACCGTCTTAACAGACAAAAGGAAAAAAGGCAGTGGAGCTTTTATACAAGATGACGAGACA
AAAGAGGTTCTTTCAAGAGCGCTGAGCTATTTAAAATCCGGCTATTCCATTCATTTTACAGGTCCTGCCG
GCGGAGGCAAAACCTCTTTAGCGCGAGCGCTTGCTAAAAAGAGAAAGCGTCCTGTAATGCTGATGCACGG
GAATCACGAGCTCAACAACAAAGATTTAATTGGCGATTTTACGGGATACACGAGCAAAAAAGTAATCGAC
CAGTACGTTCGTTCTGTCTATAAAAAAGATGAACAGGTGAGTGAAAACTGGCAGGATGGCCGATTGCTTG
AAGCTGTAAAAAATGGCTATACGCTGATTTACGACGAATTTACTCGTTCTAAGCCTGCGACGAATAATAT
CTTTCTATCGATATTAGAAGAAGGCGTGCTGCCGCTGTATGGAGTAAAAATGACCGATCCTTTTGTGCGC
GTGCATCCCGATTTCCGCGTCATCTTCACAAGCAATCCAGCTGAGTATGCCGGCGTATATGATACGCAAG
ATGCGCTTCTCGACAGGTTAATTACCATGTTTATTGATTATAAAGACATCGACAGAGAGACAGCGATTTT
AACGGAGAAAACGGACGTAGAAGAAGATGAAGCGCGCACAATTGTAACGCTCGTAGCAAACGTGCGAAAC
CGCTCTGGAGACGAAAACAGCAGCGGACTTAGCCTGCGGGCTTCGCTTATGATCGCTACCCTTGCCACGC
AGCAAGACATTCCTATCGATGGAAGTGACGAAGATTTTCAAACGTTATGTATCGATATTTTGCATCATCC
GCTTACCAAATGTTTGGATGAAGAAAATGCAAAAAGCAAAGCCGAAAAAATCATTTTAGAAGAATGTAAG
AATATAGACACTGAAGAAAAGTAAAGGAGCTTGAAAACATGAGTGAAACAAACGAAACAGGTATTTATAT
TTTTAGCGCCATTCAAACGGATAAAGACGAAGAATTTGGCGCCGTGGAAGTAGAAGGAACAAAAGCTGAA
ACATTTTTGATTCGCTACAAAGACGCGGCTATGGTAGCAGCTGAAGTACCGATGAAAATTTATCATCCTA
ATCGCCAAAATTTATTAATGCATCAAAACGCAGTAGCAGCGATTATGGACAAGAACGATACGGTTATTCC
AATCAGCTTTGGGAATGTATTCAAATCAAAAGAAGACGTAAAAGTTCTTTTGGAAAACCTTTATCCGCAG
TTTGAAAAGCTGTTTCCAGCGATCAAAGGAAAAATTGAAGTCGGTTTAAAAGTAATTGGGAAAAAAGAAT
GGCTTGAGAAAAAAGTAAACGAAAATCCTGAACTTGAGAAAGTATCAGCATCCGTAAAAGGAAAATCAGA
AGCAGCCGGTTATTATGAGCGTATTCAACTTGGAGGAATGGCTCAAAAGATGTTTACTTCCCTGCAAAAA
GAAGTCAAGACAGATGTGTTTTCTCCGCTTGAAGAAGCAGCGGAAGCAGCAAAAGCAAATGAGCCAACGG
GCGAAACGATGCTTTTAAACGCGTCTTTCTTAATTAACCGAGAAGATGAAGCGAAGTTTGATGAAAAAGT
AAATGAAGCGCATGAAAACTGGAAAGACAAAGCCGATTTTCATTACAGCGGTCCTTGGCCTGCTTATAAT
TTTGTGAACATTCGCCTAAAAGTAGAAGAGAAATAACGTGCTTCACAAATTAGTAACCGCACCCATTAAC
CTTGTAGTGAAAATCGGCGAAAAAGTACAGGAAGAAGCTGATAAACAGCTATATGACCTTCCGACGATTC
AGCAAAAGCTCATTCAGCTTCAAATGATGTTTGAGCTTGGTGAAATTCCAGAAGAAGCGTTTCAAGAAAA
AGAAGATGAATTGTTAATGAGGTACGAAATTGCGAAACGCAGAGAAATTGAACAATGGGAAGAGCTAACA
CAAAAAAGAAATGAGGAATCCTAGATGGGAGAATTACTGTATTTATACGGTTTAATTCCAACAAAAGAAG
CAGCAGCCATAGAGCCGTTTCCATCTTATAAGGGGTTTGACGGAGAACATTCACTGTACCCAATTGCGTT
TGATCAGGTGACGGCTGTAGTTTCTAAGCTGGATGCTGACACCTATTCAGAAAAAGTGATTCAAGAAAAA
ATGGAGCAGGATATGAGCTGGCTGCAGGAAAAAGCATTTCATCATCACGAAACGGTAGCCGCTTTGTACG
AAGAATTTACGATCATTCCATTAAAATTTTGCACCATTTATAAAGGTGAAGAAAGTCTGCAGGCAGCTAT
TGAGATTAACAAAGAAAAGATAGAGAATTCACTGACGCTGCTTCAAGGAAATGAAGAGTGGAATGTGAAA
ATTTACTGTGATGATACAGAGCTTAAAAAAGGAATCAGCGAAACGAATGAAAGCGTGAAAGCGAAAAAAC
AAGAAATTAGTCACTTATCACCAGGAAGACAGTTTTTTGAAAAGAAAAAAATAGATCAGCTGATTGAAAA
AGAATTAGAGCTTCACAAAAACAAAGTGTGTGAAGAGATACATGACAAGCTAAAAGAATTATCGCTTTAT
GACTCTGTTAAAAAGAATTGGAGCAAAGACGTAACTGGCGCAGCTGAACAGATGGCGTGGAACAGCGTGT
TTCTTCTCCCGTCTCTGCAGATTACTAAGTTCGTAAACGAAATAGAAGAGCTTCAGCAAAGGCTTGAAAA
TAAAGGCTGGAAGTTTGAAGTGACGGGACCATGGCCGCCCTATCATTTCTCGAGCTTTGCGTAAAAGCGG
TTAAGCGTGACAGTCCAGGAGGAATTAATGGATGCAACCGGTCAGCCAAGCAAATGGACGAATCCACTTG
GATCCTGATCAAGCTGAACAAGGCTTAGCGCAGCTTGTGATGACAGTTATTGAGCTATTGAGGCAAATCG
TTGAACGTCATGCCATGAGGCGGGTGGAGGGTGGAACGTTGACGGACGAACAAATTGAAAACTTAGGAAT
TGCACTAATGAACTTAGAAGAAAAAATGGACGAGTTGAAAGAGGTGTTCGGTCTGGATGCAGAAGATTTA
AATATTGATCTTGGACCGCTAGGCAGCCTGCTTTAAGCGGTCAGTAGGAGGAACAGTATGGCAGTCGAAC
ATAATATGCAGTCAAGTACGATTGTAGATGTGCTCGAAAAGATTTTGGATAAAGGAGTCGTTATAGCGGG
GGACATCACCGTAGGAATTGCAGATGTCGAGCTATTAACGATAAAGATCCGCTTGATTGTGGCTTCGGTT
GATAAGGCAAAAGAAATCGGCATGGACTGGTGGGAAAATGATCCGTATCTCAGTTCAAAAGGAGCCAATA
ACAAAGCGCTCGAAGAAGAAAATAAAATGCTGCATGAGCGGTTAAAAACGCTTGAAGAAAAAATAGAAAC
GAAACGTTAAAAACTGTACGCTACTTAAAAAATGGAGGGATTTACAATGGCAACTGAAACAAAATTAGAT
AACACACAGGCAGAAAACAAGGAAAATAAAAATGCGGAAAACGGTTCAAAAGAAAAGAACGGTTCAAAAG
CAAGCAAAACAACAAGCAGCGGGCCAATCAAACGAGCGGTAGCAGGAGGCATCATCGGTGCAACGATTGG
ATATGTATCGACTCCTGAAAATCGAAAAAGTCTCCTTGACCGCATTGATACAGACGAATTAAAAAGCAAA
GCATCTGATTTAGGAACAAAGGTAAAAGAAAAATCAAAAAGCAGCGTGGCCAGCCTGAAAACATCTGCGG
GAAGCTTGTTTAAAAAAGATAAAGATAAATCAAAAGATGATGAAGAAAACGTAAATTCTTCTAGTAGCGA
AACAGAAGACGATAACGTTCAAGAGTACGACGAGTTAAAAGAAGAAAATCAAACTCTTCAAGATCGCTTA
TCACAGCTTGAAGAAAAAATGAACATGCTTGTTGAGCTTAGCCTCAATAAAAATCAAGACGAAGAAGCGG
AAGATACAGATTCCGACGAAGAAGAGAACGATGAGAACGATGAAAACGATGAAAACGAGCAGGACGATGA
AAACGAAGAAGAAACATCTAAGCCACGTAAAAAGGATAAAAAAGAAGCTGAGGAAGAAGAAAGTGAAAGT
GACGAAGACAGCGAGGAAGAAGAGGAAGATTCTCGCTCAAACAAAAAAAATAAAAAAGTAAAAACAGAAG
AAGAAGACGAAGATGAAAGCGAAGAAGAAAAAAAGGAAGCGAAACCAAAAAAGTCAACAGCTAAAAAATC
AAAAAATACAAAAGCAAAGAAAAACACGGACGAAGAAGATGATGAAGCAACATCTCTTTCTAGTGAAGAC
GATACAACAGCCTAAGACGTAAAAAACGGCGGGGTGATTGAAGACGATACAACAGCCTAAGACGTAAAAA
ACGGCGGGGTGATTGCCCCGCCGTTTTTTAGTGATGTGATGAGATGTGCAGCTTCTTTTTTCGATACATG
AGCGGAGTCATCTTCATTTCTTTTCGAAACTGATTAATAAAATAGCTTGTACTATTAAACCCTACTTGAT
AGGCGACTTCCGTCACATTTGCTTCTGCTTGCTGCAGTCCGGATTCGCGAACGCGTCTCGAGAGATCCGG
CTGCTAACAAAGCCCGAAAGGAAGCTGAGTTGGCTGCTGCCACCGCTGAGCAATAACTAGCATAACCCCT
TGGGGCCTCTAAACGGGTCTTGAGGGGTTTTTTGCTGAAAGGAGGAACTATATCCGACTAGTAGCCCGCC
TAATGAGCGGGCTTTTTTTTAATTCCCCTATTTGTTTATTTTTCTAAATACATTCAAATATGTATCCGCT
CATGAGACAATAACCCTGATAAATGCTTCAATAATATTGAAAAAGGAAGAGTATGAGTATTCAACATTTC
CGTGTCGCCCTTATTCCCTTTTTTGCGGCATTTTGCCTTCCTGTTTTTGCTCACCCAGAAACGCTCGTGA
AAGTAAAAGACGCAGAGGACCAATTGGGGGCACGAGTGGGATACATAGAACTGGACTTGAATAGCGGTAA
AATCCTTGAGAGTTTTCGCCCTGAAGAGCGTTTTCCAATGATGAGCACTTTCAAAGTTCTGCTATGTGGA
GCAGTATTATCCCGTGTAGATGCGGGGCAAGAGCAACTCGGACGACGAATACACTATTCGCAGAATGACT
TGGTTGAATACTCCCCAGTGACAGAAAAGCACCTTACGGACGGAATGACGGTAAGAGAATTATGTAGTGC
CGCCATAACGATGAGTGATAACACTGCGGCGAACTTACTTCTGACAACCATCGGTGGACCGAAGGAATTA
ACCGCTTTTTTGCACAATATGGGAGACCATGTAACTCGCCTTGACCGTTGGGAACCAGAACTGAATGAAG
CCATACCAAACGACGAGCGAGACACCACAATGCCTGCGGCAATGGCAACAACATTACGCAAACTATTAAC
TGGCGAACTACTTACTCTGGCTTCACGGCAACAATTAATAGACTGGCTTGAAGCGGATAAAGTTGCAGGA
CCACTACTGCGTTCGGCACTTCCTGCTGGCTGGTTTATTGCTGATAAATCTGGGGCAGGAGAGCGTGGTT
CACGGGGTATCATTGCCGCACTTGGACCAGATGGTAAGCCTTCCCGTATCGTAGTTATCTACACGACGGG
TAGTCAGGCAACTATGGACGAACGAAATAGACAGATTGCTGAAATAGGGGCTTCACTGATTAAGCATTGG
TAAACCGATACAATTAAAGGCTCCTTTTGGAGCCTTTTTTTTTGGACGGACCGGTAGAAAAGATCAAAGG
ATCTTCTTGAGATCCTTTTTTTCTGCGCGTAATCTGCTGCTTGCAAACAAAAAAACCACCGCTACCAGCG
GTGGTTTGTTTGCCGGATCAAGAGCTACCAACTCTTTTTCCGAAGGTAACTGGCTTCAGCAGAGCGCAGA
TACCAAATACTGTCCTTCTAGTGTAGCCGTAGTTAGGCCACCACTTCAAGAACTCTGTAGCACCGCCTAC
ATACCTCGCTCTGCTAATCCTGTTACCAGTGGCTGCTGCCAGTGGCGATAAGTCGTGTCTTACCGGGTTG
GACTCAAGACGATAGTTACCGGATAAGGCGCAGCGGTCGGGCTGAACGGGGGGTTCGTGCACACAGCCCA
GCTTGGAGCGAACGACCTACACCGAACTGAGATACCTACAGCGTGAGCTATGAGAAAGCGCCACGCTTCC
CGAAGGGAGAAAGGCGGACAGGTATCCGGTAAGCGGCAGGGTCGGAACAGGAGAGCGCACGAGGGAGCTT
CCAGGGGGAAACGCCTGGTATCTTTATAGTCCTGTCGGGTTTCGCCACCTCTGACTTGAGCGTCGATTTT
TGTGATGCTCGTCAGGGGGGCGGAGCCTATGGAAA
